Addgene plasmid #205296: pInt_attP1_ampR
Purpose: (Empty Backbone) Integrating plasmid for ORBIT in E. coli. Standard attP site (#1).
Depositing lab: Scott Saunders. Depositing organization: University of Texas Southwestern Medical Center. Publication: ORBIT for E. coli: Kilobase-scale oligonucleotide recombineering at high throughput and high efficiency. Saunders SH, Ahmed AM. bioRxiv 2023 10.1101/2023.06.28.546561.
Backbone
  Vector backbone: pKD4
  Vector type: Synthetic Biology
Growth in bacteria
  Bacterial resistance: Ampicillin, 100 μg/mL
  Growth temperature: 37°C
  Growth strain: BW25141
  Copy number: Low Copy
Gene/Insert
  Gene/Insert name: None
Resource information
  A portion of this plasmid was derived from a plasmid made by: pKM496 (Addgene #109301), pKD4 (CGSC #7632), and pKD46 (CGSC #7739)
Terms and licenses: Academic/Nonprofit Terms; Industry Terms: Not Available to Industry
Depositor comments: Nonreplicating ORBIT integrating plasmid with WT attP (P1) sequence. Replicates in pir+ strains for cloning. FRT sites can be used to excise most of the backbone. Ampicillin resistant. Please visit https://doi.org/10.1101/2023.06.28.546561 for bioRxiv preprint. Depositing lab uses BW25141 strain for growth (https://cgsc.biology.yale.edu/Strain.php?ID=64690)
How to cite: pInt_attP1_ampR was a gift from Scott Saunders (Addgene plasmid # 205296 ; http://n2t.net/addgene:205296 ; RRID:Addgene_205296)
