[The description below was written by a language model from this plasmid's Addgene catalogue record and pLannotate feature annotations shown in this document.]
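Description:
pInt_attP1_ampR is a small (about 2.1 kb) empty-backbone integrating plasmid for ORBIT, an oligonucleotide-recombineering method, adapted here for E. coli. It is built on pKD4, with portions derived from pKM496 and pKD46. Its only replication origin is the R6K γ ori, which requires the pi initiator protein. The plasmid is therefore maintained at low copy in pir+ cloning strains such as BW25141, but cannot replicate in ordinary target strains. Selection is by ampicillin, through a β-lactamase gene driven by its native bla promoter.

There is no gene insert. The functional payload is the wild-type attP site (designated P1), which the depositor describes but the automated feature table does not annotate. In ORBIT generally, a targeting oligonucleotide places a partner attB site at a chosen chromosomal locus, and a site-specific integrase then recombines attB with the plasmid's attP. Because the plasmid cannot replicate in the target strain, ampicillin resistance reports integration of the whole plasmid at that locus. The record itself does not name the integrase or the helper functions involved.

Two FRT sites flank the region containing the resistance marker and the origin, so FLP recombinase can later excise most of the backbone from the integrated locus, as the depositor notes. The short tnpA and ble fragments flanking the bla cassette are probably non-functional Tn5-derived remnants of the pKD4 kanamycin cassette rather than intended elements. The "#1" designation suggests a series of plasmids with alternative attP sites or markers, but the record does not describe them.
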