Features (pLannotate 1.2.2; 7 found; start..end, strand, type, name):
     69..116     -  protein_bind   FRT: FLP-mediated recombination occurs in the 8-bp core sequence TCTAGAAA (Turan and Bode, 2011). FLP recombinase from the Saccharomyces cerevisiae 2μ plasmid
    121..276     +  CDS            tnpA (fragment): TN5P_ECOLX - Also known as tnp. Experimental evidence at protein level: Swiss-Prot protein existence level 1. Mediates transposition of transposon Tn5 by a 'cut and paste' mechanism. First, the monomeric transposase binds the 19 bp inverted DNA repeats flanking the transposon. Then, dimerization of the DNA- bound transposase creates a synaptic DNA complex. After nicking of the first DNA strand, excision of the transposon proceeds through a series of intermediates. The transposase then mediates the insertion of the transposon at a new site by strand transfer. The activity of the wild- type tran
    372..476     +  promoter       AmpR promoter: bla
    477..1337    +  CDS            AmpR: β-lactamase; bla; confers resistance to ampicillin, carbenicillin, and related antibiotics
   1413..1565    +  CDS            ble (fragment): BLE_KLEPN - Experimental evidence at protein level: Swiss-Prot protein existence level 1. Binding protein with a strong affinity to the bleomycin family of antibiotics. Binds to CL990; an antimitotic-antibiotic compound. From Klebsiella pneumoniae.
   1619..2007    -  rep_origin     R6K γ ori: γ replication origin from E. coli plasmid R6K; requires the R6K initiator protein pi for replication
   2051..2084    -  protein_bind   FRT (minimal): supports FLP-mediated excision but not integration (Turan and Bode, 2011) FLP recombinase from the Saccharomyces cerevisiae 2μ plasmid
>Addgene plasmid #205296 | pInt_attP1_ampR | addgene full sequence | sequence record 406997 | Addgene NGS Result
GGTTTGTCTGGTCAACCACCGCGGTCTCAGTGGTGTACGGTACAAACCGTGTAGGCTGGAGCTGCTTCGA
AGTTCCTATACTTTCTAGAGAATAGGAACTTCGGAATAGGAACTTCAAGATCCCCCACGCTGCCGCAAGC
ACTCAGGGCGCAAGGGCTGCTAAAGGAAGCGGAACACGTAGAAAGCCAGTCCGCAGAAACGGTGCTGACC
CCGGATGAATGTCAGCTACTGGGCTATCTGGACAAGGGAAAACGCAAGCGCAAAGAGAAAGCAGGTAACG
AAAGGGCCTCGTGATACGCCTATTTTTATAGGTTAATGTCATGATAATAATGGTTTCTTAGACGTCAGGT
GGCACTTTTCGGGGAAATGTGCGCGGAACCCCTATTTGTTTATTTTTCTAAATACATTCAAATATGTATC
CGCTCATGAGACAATAACCCTGATAAATGCTTCAATAATATTGAAAAAGGAAGAGTATGAGTATTCAACA
TTTCCGTGTCGCCCTTATTCCCTTTTTTGCGGCATTTTGCCTTCCTGTTTTTGCTCACCCAGAAACGCTG
GTGAAAGTAAAAGATGCTGAAGATCAGTTGGGTGCACGAGTGGGTTACATCGAACTGGATCTCAACAGCG
GTAAGATCCTTGAGAGTTTTCGCCCCGAAGAACGTTTTCCAATGATGAGCACTTTTAAAGTTCTGCTATG
TGGCGCGGTATTATCCCGTGTTGACGCCGGGCAAGAGCAACTCGGTCGCCGCATACACTATTCTCAGAAT
GACTTGGTTGAGTACTCACCAGTCACAGAAAAGCATCTTACGGATGGCATGACAGTAAGAGAATTATGCA
GTGCTGCCATAACCATGAGTGATAACACTGCGGCCAACTTACTTCTGACAACGATCGGAGGACCGAAGGA
GCTAACCGCTTTTTTGCACAACATGGGGGATCATGTAACTCGCCTTGATCGTTGGGAACCGGAGCTGAAT
GAAGCCATACCAAACGACGAGCGTGACACCACGATGCCTGCAGCAATGGCAACAACGTTGCGCAAACTAT
TAACTGGCGAACTACTTACTCTAGCTTCCCGGCAACAATTAATAGACTGGATGGAGGCGGATAAAGTTGC
AGGACCACTTCTGCGCTCGGCCCTTCCGGCTGGCTGGTTTATTGCTGATAAATCTGGAGCCGGTGAGCGT
GGGTCTCGCGGTATCATTGCAGCACTGGGGCCAGATGGTAAGCCCTCCCGTATCGTAGTTATCTACACGA
CGGGGAGTCAGGCAACTATGGATGAACGAAATAGACAGATCGCTGAGATAGGTGCCTCACTGATTAAGCA
TTGGTAACTGTCAGACCAAGTTTACTCATCCAATTATTGAACACCCTTCGGGGTGTTTTTTTGTTTCTGG
TCTCCCTTCGAAATGACCGACCAAGCGACGCCCAACCTGCCATCACGAGATTTCGATTCCACCGCCGCCT
TCTATGAAAGGTTGGGCTTCGGAATCGTTTTCCGGGACGCCGGCTGGATGATCCTCCAGCGCGGGGATCT
CATGCTGGAGTTCTTCGCCCACCCCAGCTTCAAAAGCGCTCTAAGGAGGATATTCATATGGACCATGGCT
AATTCCCATGTCAGCCGTTAAGTGTTCCTGTGTCACTCAAAATTGCTTTGAGAGGCTCTAAGGGCTTCTC
AGTGCGTTACATCCCTGGCTTGTTGTCCACAACCGTTAAACCTTAAAAGCTTTAAAAGCCTTATATATTC
TTTTTTTTCTTATAAAACTTAAAACCTTAGAGGCTATTTAAGTTGCTGATTTATATTAATTTTATTGTTC
AAACATGAGAGCTTAGTACGTGAAACATGAGAGCTTAGTACGTTAGCCATGAGAGCTTAGTACGTTAGCC
ATGAGGGTTTAGTTCGTTAAACATGAGAGCTTAGTACGTTAAACATGAGAGCTTAGTACGTGAAACATGA
GAGCTTAGTACGTACTATCAACAGGTTGAACTGCTGATCTTCAGATCCTCTACGCCGGACGCATCGTGGC
CGGATCTTGCGGCCGCAAAAGAAGTTCCTATACTTTCTAGAGAATAGGAACTTCGGAATAGGAACTATTA
CACGTCTTGAGCGATT
